>Addgene plasmid #249136 | pSA075 Cas9-BFP-HBB_IVS2 | addgene full sequence | sequence record 496444 | Addgene NGS Result
GAAGATCCTTTGATCTTTTCTACGGGGTCTGACGCTCAGTGGAACGAAAACTCACGTTAAGGGATTTTGG
TCATGAGATTATCAAAAAGGATCTTCACCTAGATCCTTTTAAATTAAAAATGAAGTTTTAAATCAATCTA
AAGTATATATGAGTAAACTTGGTCTGACAGTTACCAATGCTTAATCAGTGAGGCACCTATCTCAGCGATC
TGTCTATTTCGTTCATCCATAGTTGCATTTAAATTTCCGAACTCTCCAAGGCCCTCGTCGGAAAATCTTC
AAACCTTTCGTCCGATCCATCTTGCAGGCTACCTCTCGAACGAACTATCGCAAGTCTCTTGGCCGGCCTT
GCGCCTTGGCTATTGCTTGGCAGCGCCTATCGCCAGGTATTACTCCAATCCCGAATATCCGAGATCGGGA
TCACCCGAGAGAAGTTCAACCTACATCCTCAATCCCGATCTATCCGAGATCCGAGGAATATCGAAATCGG
GGCGCGCCTGGCCTCCGCGCCGGGTTTTGGCGCCTCCCGCGGGCGCCCCCCTCGTCACGGCGAGCGCTGC
CACGTCAGACGAAGGGCGCAGGAGCGTCCTGATCCTTCCGCCCGGACGCTCAGGACAGCGGCCCGCTGCT
CATAAGACTCGGCCTTAGAACCCCAGTATCAGCAGAAGGACATTTTAGGACGGGACTTGGGTGACTCTAG
GGCACTGGTTTTCTTTCCAGAGAGCGGAACAGGCGAGGAAAAGTAGTCCCTTCTCGGCGATTCTGCGGAG
GGATCTCCGTGGGGCGGTGAACGCCGATGATTATATAAGGACGCGCCGGGTGTGGCACAGCTAGTTCCGT
CGCAGCCGGGATTTGGGTCGCGGTTCTTGTTTGTGGATCGCTGTGATCGTCACTTGGTGAGTAGCGGGCT
GCTGGGCTGGCCGGGGCTTTCGTGGCCGCCGGGCCGCTCGGTGGGACGGAAGCGTGTGGAGAGACCGCCA
AGGGCTGTAGTCTGGGTCCGCGAGCAAGGTTGCCCTGAACTGGGGGTTGGGGGGAGCGCAGCAAAATGGC
GGCTGTTCCCGAGTCTTGAATGGAAGACGCTTGTGAGGCGGGCTGTGAGGTCGTTGAAACAAGGTGGGGG
GCATGGTGGGCGGCAAGAACCCAAGGTCTTGAGCCCTTCGCTAATGCGGGAAAGCTCTTATTCGGGTGAG
ATGGGCTGGGCACCATCTGGGGACCCTGACGTGAAGTTTGTCACTGACTGGAGAACTCGGTTTGTCGTCT
GTTGCGGGGGCGGCAGTTATGGCGGTGCCGTTGGGCAGTGCACCCGTACCTTTGGGAGCGCGCGCCCTCG
TCGTGTCGTGACGTCACCCGTTCTGTTGGCTTATAATGCAGGGTGGGGCCACCTGCCGGTAGGTGTGCGG
TAGGCTTTTCTCCGTCGCAGGACGCAGGGTTCGGGCCTAGGGTAGGCTCTCCTGAATCGACAGGCGCCGG
ACCTCTGGTGAGGGGAGGGATAAGTGAGGCGTCAGTTTCTTTGGTCGGTTTTATGTACCTATCTTCTTAA
GTAGCTGAAGCTCCGGTTTTGAACTATGCGCTCGGGGTTGGCGAGTGTGTTTTGTGAAGTTTTTTAGGCA
CCTTTTGAAATGTAATCATTTGGGTCAATATGTAATTTTCAGTGTTAGACTTGTAAATTGTCCGCTAAAT
TCTGGCCGTTTTTGGCTTTTTTGTTAGACAACATGGCCAAGCCTTTGTCTCAAGAAGAATCCACCCTCAT
TGAAAGAGCAACGGCTACAATCAACAGCATCCCCATCTCTGAAGACTACAGCGTCGCCAGCGCAGCTCTC
TCTAGCGACGGCCGCATCTTCACTGGTGTCAATGTATATCATTTTACTGGGGGACCTTGTGCAGAACTCG
TGGTGCTGGGCACTGCTGCTGCTGCGGCAGCTGGCAACCTGACTTGTATCGTCGCGATCGGAAATGAGAA
CAGGGGCATCTTGAGCCCCTGCGGACGGTGCCGACAGGTGCTTCTCGATCTGCATCCTGGGATCAAAGCC
ATAGTGAAGGACAGTGATGGACAGCCGACGGCAGTTGGGATTCGTGAATTGCTGCCCTCTGGTTATGTGT
GGGAGGGCTAAGCTAGTATGTAAGCCTAGTCTTAGATAATAAAATCGCTATCCATCGAAGATGGATGTGT
GTTGGTTTTTTGTGTGTGTAACGCTAGGCGCGCCTGGTGTACCGAGAACGATCCTCTCAGTGCGAGTCTC
GACGATCCATATCGTTGCTTGGCAGTCAGCCAGTCGGAATCCAGCTTGGGACCCAGGAAGTCCAATCGTC
AGATATTGTACTCAAGCCTGGTCACGGCAGCGTACCGATCTGTTTAAACCTAGATATTGATAGTCTGATC
GGTCAACGTATAATCGAGTCCTAGCTTTTGCAAACATCTATCAAGAGACAGGATCAGCAGGAGGCTTTCG
CATGAGTATTCAACATTTCCGTGTCGCCCTTATTCCCTTTTTTGCGGCATTTTGCCTTCCTGTTTTTGCT
CACCCAGAAACGCTGGTGAAAGTAAAAGATGCTGAAGATCAGTTGGGTGCGCGAGTGGGTTACATCGAAC
TGGATCTCAACAGCGGTAAGATCCTTGAGAGTTTTCGCCCCGAAGAACGCTTTCCAATGATGAGCACTTT
TAAAGTTCTGCTATGTGGCGCGGTATTATCCCGTATTGACGCCGGGCAAGAGCAACTCGGTCGCCGCATA
CACTATTCTCAGAATGACTTGGTTGAGTATTCACCAGTCACAGAAAAGCATCTTACGGATGGCATGACAG
TAAGAGAATTATGCAGTGCTGCCATAACCATGAGTGATAACACTGCGGCCAACTTACTTCTGACAACGAT
TGGAGGACCGAAGGAGCTAACCGCTTTTTTGCACAACATGGGGGATCATGTAACTCGCCTTGATCGTTGG
GAACCGGAGCTGAATGAAGCCATACCAAACGACGAGCGTGACACCACGATGCCTGTAGCAATGGCAACAA
CCTTGCGTAAACTATTAACTGGCGAACTACTTACTCTAGCTTCCCGGCAACAGTTGATAGACTGGATGGA
GGCGGATAAAGTTGCAGGACCACTTCTGCGCTCGGCCCTTCCGGCTGGCTGGTTTATTGCTGATAAATCT
GGAGCCGGTGAGCGTGGGTCTCGCGGTATCATTGCAGCACTGGGGCCAGATGGTAAGCCCTCCCGTATCG
TAGTTATCTACACGACGGGGAGTCAGGCAACTATGGATGAACGAAATAGACAGATCGCTGAGATAGGTGC
CTCACTGATTAAGCATTGGTAACCGATTCTAGGTGCATTGGCGCAGAAAAAAATGCCTGATGCGACGCTG
CGCGTCTTATACTCCCACATATGCCAGATTCAGCAACGGATACGGCTTCCCCAACTTGCCCACTTCCATA
CGTGTCCTCCTTACCAGAAATTTATCCTTAAGATCCCGAATCGTTTAAACTCGACTCTGGCTCTATCGAA
TCTCCGTCGTTTCGAGCTTACGCGAACAGCCGTGGCGCTCATTTGCTCGTCGGGCATCGAATCTCGTCAG
CTATCGTCAGCTTACCTTTTTGGCAGCGATCGCGGCTCCCGACATCTTGGACCATTAGCTCCACAGGTAT
CTTCTTCCCTCTAGTGGTCATAACAGCAGCTTCAGCTACCTCTCAATTCAAAAAACCCCTCAAGACCCGT
TTAGAGGCCCCAAGGGGTTATGCTATCAATCGTTGCGTTACACACACAAAAAACCAACACACATCCATCT
TCGATGGATAGCGATTTTATTATCTAACTGCTGATCGAGTGTAGCCCTTAACCGCTTTTGAATGTCCGTC
TTAGTTAATCCCTAATTGAACGCTCCAAAAGGTGACTTCCAATAGGGATTTATTCCTTTTAAAATTAACG
GCATAATCGTAGATCTCGTGAGGCTCCGGTGCCCGTCAGTGGGCAGAGCGCACATCGCCCACAGTCCCCG
AGAAGTTGGGGGGAGGGGTCGGCAATTGAACCGGTGCCTAGAGAAGGTGGCGCGGGGTAAACTGGGAAAG
TGATGTCGTGTACTGGCTCCGCCTTTTTCCCGAGGGTGGGGGAGAACCGTATATAAGTGCACTAGTCGCC
GTGAACGTTCTTTTTCGCAACGGGTTTGCCGCCAGAACACAGGTAAGTGCCGTGTGTGGTTCCCGCGGGC
CTGGCCTCTTTACGGGTTATGGCCCTTGCGTGCCTTGAATTACTTCCACCTGGCTGCAGTACGTGATTCT
TGATCCCGAGCTTCGGGTTGGAAGTGGGTGGGAGAGTTCGTGGCCTTGCGCTTAAGGAGCCCCTTCGCCT
CGTGCTTGAGTTGTGGCCTGGCCTGGGCGCTGGGGCCGCCGCGTGCGAATCTGGTGGCACCTTCGCGCCT
GTCTCGCTGCTTTCGATAAGTCTCTAGCCATTTAAAATTTTTGATGACCTGCTGCGACGCTTTTTTTCTG
GCAAGATAGTCTTGTAAATGCGGGCCAAGATCAGCACACTGGTATTTCGGTTTTTGGGGCCGCGGGCGGC
GACGGGGCCCGTGCGTCCCAGCGCACATGTTCGGCGAGGCGGGGCCTGCGAGCGCGGCCACCGAGAATCG
GACGGGGGTAGTCTCAAGCTGCCCGGCCTGCTCTGGTGCCTGGCCTCGCGCCGCCGTGTATCGCCCCGCC
CTGGGCGGCAAGGCTGGCCCGGTCGGCACCAGTTGCGTGAGCGGAAAGATGGCCGCTTCCCGGCCCTGCT
GCAGGGAGCACAAAATGGAGGACGCGGCGCTCGGGAGAGCGGGCGGGTGAGTCACCCACACAAAGGAAAA
GGGCCTTTCCGTCCTCAGCCGTCGCTTCATGTGACTCCACGGAGTACCGGGCGCCGTCCAGGCACCTCGA
TTAGTTCTCCAGCTTTTGGAGTACGTCGTCTTTAGGTTGGGGGGAGGGGTTTTATGCGATGGAGTTTCCC
CACACTGAGTGGGTGGAGACTGAAGTTAGGCCAGCTTGGCACTTGATGTAATTCTCCTTGGAATTTGCCC
TTTTTGAGTTTGGATCTTGGTTCATTCTCAAGCCTCAGACAGTGGTTCAAAGTTTTTTTCTTCCATTTCA
GGTGTCGTGAAAACTACCCCTAAAAGCCAAAAGATCTTTGTCGATCCTACCATCCACTCGACACACCCGC
CAGCGGCCGCTGCCAAGCTTGCTAGGAATTCGTAACGCTCTTCGAGAAAGCAGATTCTCATATCCATCTT
GAGTCTTCTTTCTCGCAAGACAACACGAAATAGACACAGTCTCTTCCCTAGCTGTACACTGAGCCGAATT
CGGTACCGCGGGCCCGATGGACAAGAAGTACAGCATCGGCCTGGACATCGGCACCAACTCTGTGGGCTGG
GCCGTGATCACCGACGAGTACAAGGTGCCCAGCAAGAAATTCAAGGTGCTGGGCAACACCGACCGGCACA
GCATCAAGAAGAACCTGATCGGCGCCCTGCTGTTCGACAGCGGAGAAACAGCCGAGGCCACCCGGCTGAA
GAGAACCGCCAGAAGAAGATACACCAGACGGAAGAACCGGATCTGCTATCTGCAAGAGATCTTCAGCAAC
GAGATGGCCAAGGTGGACGACAGCTTCTTCCACAGACTGGAAGAGTCCTTCCTGGTGGAAGAGGATAAGA
AGCACGAGCGGCACCCCATCTTCGGCAACATCGTGGACGAGGTGGCCTACCACGAGAAGTACCCCACCAT
CTACCACCTGAGAAAGAAACTGGTGGACAGCACCGACAAGGCCGACCTGCGGCTGATCTATCTGGCCCTG
GCCCACATGATCAAGTTCCGGGGCCACTTCCTGATCGAGGGCGACCTGAACCCCGACAACAGCGACGTGG
ACAAGCTGTTCATCCAGCTGGTGCAGACCTACAACCAGCTGTTCGAGGAAAACCCCATCAACGCCAGCGG
CGTGGACGCCAAGGCCATCCTGTCTGCCAGACTGAGCAAGAGCAGACGGCTGGAAAATCTGATCGCCCAG
CTGCCCGGCGAGAAGAAGAATGGCCTGTTCGGCAACCTGATTGCCCTGAGCCTGGGCCTGACCCCCAACT
TCAAGAGCAACTTCGACCTGGCCGAGGATGCCAAACTGCAGCTGAGCAAGGACACCTACGACGACGACCT
GGACAACCTGCTGGCCCAGATCGGCGACCAGTACGCCGACCTGTTTCTGGCCGCCAAGAACCTGTCCGAC
GCCATCCTGCTGAGCGACATCCTGAGAGTGAACACCGAGATCACCAAGGCCCCCCTGAGCGCCTCTATGA
TCAAGAGATACGACGAGCACCACCAGGACCTGACCCTGCTGAAAGCTCTCGTGCGGCAGCAGCTGCCTGA
GAAGTACAAAGAGATTTTCTTCGACCAGAGCAAGAACGGCTACGCCGGCTACATCGATGGCGGAGCCAGC
CAGGAAGAGTTCTACAAGTTCATCAAGCCCATCCTGGAAAAGATGGACGGCACCGAGGAACTGCTCGTGA
AGCTGAACAGAGAGGACCTGCTGCGGAAGCAGCGGACCTTCGACAACGGCAGCATCCCCCACCAGATCCA
CCTGGGAGAGCTGCACGCCATTCTGCGGCGGCAGGAAGATTTTTACCCATTCCTGAAGGACAACCGGGAA
AAGATCGAGAAGATCCTGACCTTCCGCATCCCCTACTACGTGGGCCCTCTGGCCAGGGGAAACAGCAGAT
TCGCCTGGATGACCAGAAAGAGCGAGGAAACCATCACCCCCTGGAACTTCGAGGAAGTGGTGGACAAGGG
CGCCAGCGCCCAGAGCTTCATCGAGCGGATGACCAACTTCGATAAGAACCTGCCCAACGAGAAGGTGCTG
CCCAAGCACAGCCTGCTGTACGAGTACTTCACCGTGTACAACGAGCTGACCAAAGTGAAATACGTGACCG
AGGGAATGAGAAAGCCCGCCTTCCTGAGCGGCGAGCAGAAAAAAGCCATCGTGGACCTGCTGTTCAAGAC
CAACCGGAAAGTGACCGTGAAGCAGCTGAAAGAGGACTACTTCAAGAAAATCGAGTGCTTCGACTCCGTG
GAAATCTCCGGCGTGGAAGATCGGTTCAACGCCTCCCTGGGCACATACCACGATCTGCTGAAAATTATCA
AGGACAAGGACTTCCTGGACAATGAGGAAAACGAGGACATTCTGGAAGATATCGTGCTGACCCTGACACT
GTTTGAGGACAGAGAGATGATCGAGGAACGGCTGAAAACCTATGCCCACCTGTTCGACGACAAAGTGATG
AAGCAGCTGAAGCGGCGGAGATACACCGGCTGGGGCAGGCTGAGCCGGAAGCTGATCAACGGCATCCGGG
ACAAGCAGTCCGGCAAGACAATCCTGGATTTCCTGAAGTCCGACGGCTTCGCCAACAGAAACTTCATGCA
GCTGATCCACGACGACAGCCTGACCTTTAAAGAGGACATCCAGAAAGCCCAGGTGTCCGGCCAGGGCGAT
AGCCTGCACGAGCACATTGCCAATCTGGCCGGCAGCCCCGCCATTAAGAAGGGCATCCTGCAGACAGTGA
AGGTGGTGGACGAGCTCGTGAAAGTGATGGGCCGGCACAAGCCCGAGAACATCGTGATCGAAATGGCCAG
AGAGAACCAGACCACCCAGAAGGGACAGAAGAACAGCCGCGAGAGAATGAAGCGGATCGAAGAGGGCATC
AAAGAGCTGGGCAGCCAGATCCTGAAAGAACACCCCGTGGAAAACACCCAGCTGCAGAACGAGAAGCTGT
ACCTGTACTACCTGCAGAATGGGCGGGATATGTACGTGGACCAGGAACTGGACATCAACCGGCTGTCCGA
CTACGATGTGGACCATATCGTGCCTCAGAGCTTTCTGAAGGACGACTCCATCGATAACAAAGTGCTGACT
CGGAGCGACAAGAACCGGGGCAAGAGCGACAACGTGCCCTCCGAAGAGGTCGTGAAGAAGATGAAGAACT
ACTGGCGCCAGCTGCTGAATGCCAAGCTGATTACCCAGAGGAAGTTCGACAATCTGACCAAGGCCGAGAG
AGGCGGCCTGAGCGAACTGGATAAGGCCGGCTTCATCAAGAGACAGCTGGTGGAAACCCGGCAGATCACA
AAGCACGTGGCACAGATCCTGGACTCCCGGATGAACACTAAGTACGACGAGAACGACAAACTGATCCGGG
AAGTGAAAGTGATCACCCTGAAGTCCAAGCTGGTGTCCGATTTCCGGAAGGATTTCCAGTTTTACAAAGT
GCGCGAGATCAACAACTACCACCACGCCCACGACGCCTACCTGAACGCCGTCGTGGGAACCGCCCTGATC
AAAAAGTACCCTAAGCTGGAAAGCGAGTTCGTGTACGGCGACTACAAGGTGTACGACGTGCGGAAGATGA
TCGCCAAGAGCGAGCAGGAAATCGGCAAGGCTACCGCCAAGTACTTCTTCTACAGCAACATCATGAACTT
TTTCAAGACCGAGATTACCCTGGCCAACGGCGAGATCCGGAAGCGGCCTCTGATCGAGACAAACGGCGAA
ACAGGCGAGATCGTGTGGGATAAGGGCCGGGACTTTGCCACCGTGCGGAAAGTGCTGTCTATGCCCCAAG
TGAATATCGTGAAAAAGACCGAGGTGCAGACAGGCGGCTTCAGCAAAGAGTCTATCCTGCCCAAGAGGAA
CAGCGACAAGCTGATCGCCAGAAAGAAGGACTGGGACCCTAAGAAGTACGGCGGCTTCGACAGCCCCACC
GTGGCCTATTCTGTGCTGGTGGTGGCCAAAGTGGAAAAGGGCAAGTCCAAGAAACTGAAGAGTGTGAAAG
AGCTGCTGGGGATCACCATCATGGAAAGAAGCAGCTTCGAGAAGAATCCCATCGACTTTCTGGAAGCCAA
GGGCTACAAAGAAGTGAAAAAGGACCTGATCATCAAGCTGCCTAAGTACTCCCTGTTCGAGCTGGAAAAC
GGCCGGAAGAGAATGCTGGCCTCTGCCGGCGAACTGCAGAAGGGAAACGAACTGGCCCTGCCCTCCAAAT
ATGTGAACTTCCTGTACCTGGCCAGCCACTATGAGAAGCTGAAGGGCTCCCCCGAGGATAATGAGCAGAA
ACAGCTGTTTGTGGAACAGCACAAACACTACCTGGACGAGATCATCGAGCAGATCAGCGAGTTCTCCAAG
AGAGTGATCCTGGCCGACGCTAATCTGGACAAGGTGCTGAGCGCCTACAACAAGCACAGAGACAAGCCTA
TCAGAGAGCAGGCCGAGAATATCATCCACCTGTTTACCCTGACCAATCTGGGAGCCCCTGCCGCCTTCAA
GTACTTTGACACCACCATCGACCGGAAGAGGTACACCAGCACCAAAGAGGTGCTGGACGCCACCCTGATC
CACCAGAGCATCACCGGCCTGTACGAGACACGGATCGACCTGTCTCAGCTGGGAGGCGACGCCTATCCCT
ATGACGTGCCCGATTATGCCAGCCTGGGCAGCGGCTCCCCCAAGAAAAAACGCAAGGTGGAAGATCCTAA
GAAAAAGCGGAAAGTGGACGGCATTGGTAGTGGGAGCAACGGCAGCAGCGGATCCAGCGAGCTGATTAAG
GAGAACATGCACATGAAGCTGTACATGGAGGGCACCGTGGACAACCATCACTTCAAGTGCACATCCGAGG
GCGAAGGCAAGCCCTACGAGGGCACCCAGACCATGAGAATCAAGGTGGTCGAGGGCGGCCCTCTCCCCTT
CGCCTTCGACATCCTGGCTACTAGCTTCCTCTACGGCAGCAAGACCTTCATCAACCACACCCAGGGCATC
CCCGACTTCTTCAAGCAGTCCTTCCCTGAGGGCTTCACATGGGAGAGAGTCACCACATACGAAGACGGGG
GCGTGCTGACCGCTACCCAGGACACCAGCCTCCAGGACGGCTGCCTCATCTACAACGTCAAGATCAGAGG
GGTGAACTTCACATCCAACGGCCCTGTGATGCAGAAGAAAACACTCGGCTGGGAGGCCTTCACCGAGACG
CTGTACCCCGCTGACGGCGGCCTGGAAGGCAGAAACGACATGGCCCTGAAGCTCGTGGGCGGGAGCCATC
TGATCGCAAACATCAAGACCACATATAGATCCAAGAAACCCGCTAAGAACCTCAAGATGCCTGGCGTCTA
CTATGTGGACTACAGACTGGAAAGAATCAAGGAGGCCAACAACGAGACCTACGTCGAGCAGCACGAGGTG
GCAGTGGCCAGATACTGCGACCTCCCTAGCAAACTGGGGCACAAGCTTAATTAGTAAGGCCGCGACTCTA
GAGTCGACCTGCAGTGAGTCTATGGGACGCTTGATGTTTTCTTTCCCCTTCTTTTCTATGGTTAAGTTCA
TGTCATAGGAAGGGGATAAGTAACAGGGTACAGTTTAGAATGGGAAACAGACGAATGATTGCATCAGTGT
GGAAGTCTCAGGATCGTTTTAGTTTCTTTTATTTGCTGTTCATAACAATTGTTTTCTTTTGTTTAATTCT
TGCTTTCTTTTTTTTTCTTCTCCGCAATTTTTACTATTATACTTAATGCCTTAACATTGTGTATAACAAA
AGGAAATATCTCTGAGATACATTAAGTAACTTAAAAAAAAACTTTACACAGTCTGCCTAGTACATTACTA
TTTGGAATATATGTGTGCTTATTTGCATATTCATAATCTCCCTACTTTATTTTCTTTTATTTTTAATTGA
TACATAATCATTATACATATTTATGGGTTAAAGTGTAATGTTTTAATATGTGTACACATATTGACCAAAT
CAGGGTAATTTTGCATTTGTAATTTTAAAAAATGCTTTCTTCTTTTAATATACTTTTTTGTTTATCTTAT
TTCTAATACTTTCCCTAATCTCTTTCTTTCAGGGCAATAATGATACAATGTATCATGCCTCTTTGCACCA
TTCTAAAGAATAACAGTGATAATTTCTGGGTTAAGGCAATAGCAATATCTCTGCATATAAATATTTCTGC
ATATAAATTGTAACTGATGTAAGAGGTTTCATATTGCTAATAGCAGCTACAATCCAGCTACCATTCTGCT
TTTATTTTATGGTTGGGATAAGGCTGGATTATTCTGAGTCCAAGCTAGGCCCTTTTGCTAATCATGTTCA
TACCTCTTATCTTCCTCCCACAGCTAGCTTGACTGACTGAGATACAGCGTACCTTCAGCTCACAGACATG
ATAAGATACATTGATGAGTTTGGACAAACCACAACTAGAATGCAGTGAAAAAAATGCTTTATTTGTGAAA
TTTGTGATGCTATTGCTTTATTTGTAACCATTATAAGCTGCAATAAACAAGTTAACAACAACAATTGCAT
TCATTTTATGTTTCAGGTTCAGGGGGAGGTGTGGGAGGTTTTTTAAAGCAAGTAAAACCTCTACAAATGT
GGTATTGGCCCATCTCTATCGGTATCGTAGCATAACCCCTTGGGGCCTCTAAACGGGTCTTGAGGGGTTT
TTTGTGCCCCTCGGGCCGGATTGCTATCTACCGGCATTGGCGCAGAAAAAAATGCCTGATGCGACGCTGC
GCGTCTTATACTCCCACATATGCCAGATTCAGCAACGGATACGGCTTCCCCAACTTGCCCACTTCCATAC
GTGTCCTCCTTACCAGAAATTTATCCTTAAGGTCGTCAGCTATCCTGCAGGCGATCTCTCGATTTCGATC
AAGACATTCCTTTAATGGTCTTTTCTGGACACCACTAGGGGTCAGAAGTAGTTCATCAAACTTTCTTCCC
TCCCTAATCTCATTGGTTACCTTGGGCTATCGAAACTTAATTAACCAGTCAAGTCAGCTACTTGGCGAGA
TCGACTTGTCTGGGTTTCGACTACGCTCAGAATTGCGTCAGTCAAGTTCGATCTGGTCCTTGCTATTGCA
CCCGTTCTCCGATTACGAGTTTCATTTAAATCATGTGAGCAAAAGGCCAGCAAAAGGCCAGGAACCGTAA
AAAGGCCGCGTTGCTGGCGTTTTTCCATAGGCTCCGCCCCCCTGACGAGCATCACAAAAATCGACGCTCA
AGTCAGAGGTGGCGAAACCCGACAGGACTATAAAGATACCAGGCGTTTCCCCCTGGAAGCTCCCTCGTGC
GCTCTCCTGTTCCGACCCTGCCGCTTACCGGATACCTGTCCGCCTTTCTCCCTTCGGGAAGCGTGGCGCT
TTCTCATAGCTCACGCTGTAGGTATCTCAGTTCGGTGTAGGTCGTTCGCTCCAAGCTGGGCTGTGTGCAC
GAACCCCCCGTTCAGCCCGACCGCTGCGCCTTATCCGGTAACTATCGTCTTGAGTCCAACCCGGTAAGAC
ACGACTTATCGCCACTGGCAGCAGCCACTGGTAACAGGATTAGCAGAGCGAGGTATGTAGGCGGTGCTAC
AGAGTTCTTGAAGTGGTGGCCTAACTACGGCTACACTAGAAGAACAGTATTTGGTATCTGCGCTCTGCTG
AAGCCAGTTACCTTCGGAAAAAGAGTTGGTAGCTCTTGATCCGGCAAACAAACCACCGCTGGTAGCGGTG
GTTTTTTTGTTTGCAAGCAGCAGATTACGCGCAGAAAAAAAGGATCTCAA
Features (pLannotate 1.2.2; 21 found; start..end, strand, type, name):
    172..236     -  CDS            bla(M) (fragment): β-lactamase lacking the signal sequence; bla(M); allows cytosolic expression of β-lactamase
    500..1709    +  promoter       UbC promoter: human ubiquitin C promoter
   1713..2111    +  CDS            BSD: blasticidin S deaminase; Aspergillus terreus BSD; confers resistance to blasticidin
   2138..2186    +  polyA_signal   poly(A) signal: synthetic polyadenylation signal
   2452..3312    +  CDS            AmpR: β-lactamase; bla; confers resistance to ampicillin, carbenicillin, and related antibiotics
   3325..3461    +  terminator     rrnG terminator: transcription terminator from the E. coli ribosomal RNA rrnG operon (Albrechtsen et al., 1991)
   3613..3684    +  misc_feature   5' β-globin insulator: insulator upstream of the human β-globin locus (Farrell et al., 2002)
   3689..3735    -  terminator     T7 terminator: transcription terminator for bacteriophage T7 RNA polymerase
   3753..3801    -  polyA_signal   poly(A) signal: synthetic polyadenylation signal
   3942..5120    +  promoter       EF-1α promoter: strong constitutive promoter for human elongation factor EF-1α
   5337..9440    +  CDS            cas9: CAS9_STRP1 - Also known as csn1 From Streptococcus pyogenes serotype M1.
   9576..10273   +  CDS            TagBFP (fragment): monomeric blue fluorescent protein mammalian codon-optimized
  10286..10304   +  misc_feature   MCS (fragment): pUC18/19 multiple cloning site
  10304..10392   +  intron         β-globin intron (fragment): internally truncated intron from human β-globin
  10762..11153   +  intron         β-globin intron (fragment): internally truncated intron from human β-globin
  11202..11323   -  polyA_signal   SV40 poly(A) signal: SV40 polyadenylation signal
  11346..11415   -  CDS            large T antigen (fragment): large T antigen from SV40 (simian virus 40)
  11438..11484   +  terminator     T7 terminator: transcription terminator for bacteriophage T7 RNA polymerase
  11514..11650   +  terminator     rrnG terminator: transcription terminator from the E. coli ribosomal RNA rrnG operon (Albrechtsen et al., 1991)
  11695..11766   +  misc_feature   3' β-globin insulator: insulator downstream of the human β-globin locus (Farrell et al., 2002)
  11992..12580   -  rep_origin     ori: high-copy-number ColE1/pMB1/pBR322/pUC origin of replication
