[The description below was written by a language model from this plasmid's Addgene catalogue record and pLannotate feature annotations shown in this document.]
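Description:
pSA075 Cas9-BFP-HBB_IVS2 is a 12.6 kb mammalian expression and CRISPR plasmid built on the pPD008 backbone and catalogued as a Cp36 donor DNA, meaning it carries a Cp36 recombination site intended for recombinase-mediated delivery of the cassette into a target cell genome. That site is stated in the catalogue entry but is not picked out in the automated feature table. In bacteria the plasmid replicates from a high-copy ColE1/pUC-type origin and is selected with ampicillin through a full-length β-lactamase gene. A short additional β-lactamase fragment is also annotated.

The main payload is an EF-1α promoter driving Streptococcus pyogenes Cas9 followed by TagBFP, giving a blue fluorescent readout of Cas9 expression. How the two coding sequences are joined is not stated in the record. Downstream of the TagBFP coding region, in the 3' UTR, lies the second intron of human β-globin (HBB IVS2), which the annotation software detects as two β-globin intron fragments spanning one continuous region. An SV40 poly(A) signal is annotated after it, although on the opposite strand. A separate unit uses the human ubiquitin C promoter to express blasticidin S deaminase with a synthetic poly(A) signal, allowing blasticidin selection of mammalian cells. The units are separated and flanked by bacterial rrnG and T7 terminators, a further synthetic poly(A) signal and short 5' and 3' β-globin insulator elements, which presumably limit read-through and neighbouring-sequence effects.

The construct comes from a study testing whether incorporating intron sequences reduces silencing of Cas9 transgenes. It is suited to generating cell lines with stable, trackable Cas9 expression.
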