Addgene plasmid #249136: pSA075 Cas9-BFP-HBB_IVS2
Purpose: Overexpression of SpCas9-BFP with HBB IVS2 intron in 3' UTR and blasticidin resistance gene. Contains Cp36 recombination site.
Depositing lab: Michael Bassik. Depositing organization: Stanford University. Publication: Reduced Cas9 transgene silencing by incorporation of intron sequences. Arana S, Du PP, Vaughan-Jackson A, Enright N, Spees K, Valbuena R, Garcia CA, Nguyen T, Venida A, Seczynska M, Bintu L, Lehner PJ, Prolo LM, Bassik MC. Nat Commun. 2025 Nov 27;16(1):10656. doi: 10.1038/s41467-025-65669-0. PubMed 41309578.
Backbone
  Vector backbone: pPD008
  Vector type: Mammalian Expression, CRISPR ; Cp36 donor DNA
  Selectable markers: Blasticidin
Growth in bacteria
  Bacterial resistance: Ampicillin, 100 μg/mL
  Growth temperature: 30°C
  Growth strain: NEB Stable
  Copy number: High Copy
Gene/Insert
  Gene/Insert name: Cas9-TagBFP-HBB_IVS2
  Species: H. sapiens (human); S. pyogenes Cas9, synthetic
  Mutation: HBB IVS2 intron
  Entrez Gene: HBB (a.k.a. CD113t-C, ECYT6, beta-globin)
  Promoter: EF1a
  Cloning method: Gibson Cloning
Terms and licenses: Academic/Nonprofit Terms; Industry Terms: Not Available to Industry
How to cite: pSA075 Cas9-BFP-HBB_IVS2 was a gift from Michael Bassik (Addgene plasmid # 249136 ; http://n2t.net/addgene:249136 ; RRID:Addgene_249136)
