>Addgene plasmid #249136 | pSA075 Cas9-BFP-HBB_IVS2 | depositor partial sequence | sequence record 491805 | HBB IVS2 intron
GTGAGTCTATGGGACGCTTGATGTTTTCTTTCCCCTTCTTTTCTATGGTTAAGTTCATGTCATAGGAAGG
GGATAAGTAACAGGGTACAGTTTAGAATGGGAAACAGACGAATGATTGCATCAGTGTGGAAGTCTCAGGA
TCGTTTTAGTTTCTTTTATTTGCTGTTCATAACAATTGTTTTCTTTTGTTTAATTCTTGCTTTCTTTTTT
TTTCTTCTCCGCAATTTTTACTATTATACTTAATGCCTTAACATTGTGTATAACAAAAGGAAATATCTCT
GAGATACATTAAGTAACTTAAAAAAAAACTTTACACAGTCTGCCTAGTACATTACTATTTGGAATATATG
TGTGCTTATTTGCATATTCATAATCTCCCTACTTTATTTTCTTTTATTTTTAATTGATACATAATCATTA
TACATATTTATGGGTTAAAGTGTAATGTTTTAATATGTGTACACATATTGACCAAATCAGGGTAATTTTG
CATTTGTAATTTTAAAAAATGCTTTCTTCTTTTAATATACTTTTTTGTTTATCTTATTTCTAATACTTTC
CCTAATCTCTTTCTTTCAGGGCAATAATGATACAATGTATCATGCCTCTTTGCACCATTCTAAAGAATAA
CAGTGATAATTTCTGGGTTAAGGCAATAGCAATATCTCTGCATATAAATATTTCTGCATATAAATTGTAA
CTGATGTAAGAGGTTTCATATTGCTAATAGCAGCTACAATCCAGCTACCATTCTGCTTTTATTTTATGGT
TGGGATAAGGCTGGATTATTCTGAGTCCAAGCTAGGCCCTTTTGCTAATCATGTTCATACCTCTTATCTT
CCTCCCACAG
